>Addgene plasmid #241366 | pLVXCMV100-mNeonGreen-PBD | addgene full sequence | sequence record 481758 | Addgene NGS Result
TTGAGATCCTTTTTTTCTGCGCGTAATCTGCTGCTTGCAAACAAAAAAACCACCGCTACCAGCGGTGGTT
TGTTTGCCGGATCAAGAGCTACCAACTCTTTTTCCGAAGGTAACTGGCTTCAGCAGAGCGCAGATACCAA
ATACTGTTCTTCTAGTGTAGCCGTAGTTAGGCCACCACTTCAAGAACTCTGTAGCACCGCCTACATACCT
CGCTCTGCTAATCCTGTTACCAGTGGCTGCTGCCAGTGGCGATAAGTCGTGTCTTACCGGGTTGGACTCA
AGACGATAGTTACCGGATAAGGCGCAGCGGTCGGGCTGAACGGGGGGTTCGTGCACACAGCCCAGCTTGG
AGCGAACGACCTACACCGAACTGAGATACCTACAGCGTGAGCTATGAGAAAGCGCCACGCTTCCCGAAGG
GAGAAAGGCGGACAGGTATCCGGTAAGCGGCAGGGTCGGAACAGGAGAGCGCACGAGGGAGCTTCCAGGG
GGAAACGCCTGGTATCTTTATAGTCCTGTCGGGTTTCGCCACCTCTGACTTGAGCGTCGATTTTTGTGAT
GCTCGTCAGGGGGGCGGAGCCTATGGAAAAACGCCAGCAACGCGGCCTTTTTACGGTTCCTGGCCTTTTG
CTGGCCTTTTGCTCACATGTTCTTTCCTGCGTTATCCCCTGATTCTGTGGATAACCGTATTACCGCCTTT
GAGTGAGCTGATACCGCTCGCCGCAGCCGAACGACCGAGCGCAGCGAGTCAGTGAGCGAGGAAGCGGAAG
AGCGCCCAATACGCAAACCGCCTCTCCCCGCGCGTTGGCCGATTCATTAATGCAGCTGGCACGACAGGTT
TCCCGACTGGAAAGCGGGCAGTGAGCGCAACGCAATTAATGTGAGTTAGCTCACTCATTAGGCACCCCAG
GCTTTACACTTTATGCTTCCGGCTCGTATGTTGTGTGGAATTGTGAGCGGATAACAATTTCACACAGGAA
ACAGCTATGACCATGATTACGCCAAGCTCTAGCTAGAGGTCGACGGTAAACGCTAGCAATGTCAAGGCCT
CTCACTCTCTGATATTCATTTCTTTGCAAGTTATAAATACTGAATAATAAGATGACATGAACTACTACTG
CTAGAGATTTTCCACACTGACTAAAAGGGTCTGAGGGATCTCTAGTTACCAGAGTCACACAACAGACGGG
CACACACTACTTGAAGCACTCAAGGCAAGCTTTATTGAGGCTTAAGCAGTGGGTTCCCTAGTTAGCCAGA
GAGCTCCCAGGCTCAGATCTGGTCTAACCAGAGAGACCCAGTACAGGCAAAAAGCAGCTGCTTATATGCA
GGATCTGAGGGCTCGCCACTCCCCAGTCCCGCCCAGGCCACGCCTCCCTGGAAAGTCCCCAGCGGAAAGT
CCCTTGTAGCAAGCTCGATATCAGCAGTTCTTGAAGTACTCCGGATGCAGCTCTCGGGCCACGTGATGAA
ATGCTAGGCGGCTGTCAAACCTCCACTCTAACACTTCTCTCTCCGGGTCATCCATCCCATGCAGGCTCAC
AGGGTGTAACAAGCTGGTGTTCTCTCCTTTATTGGCCTCTTCTACCTTATCTGGCTCAACTGGTACTAGC
TTGTAGCACCATCCAAAGGTCAGTGGATATCTGACCCCTGGCCCTGGTGTGTAGTTCTGCTAATCAGGGA
AGTAGCCTTGTGTGTGGTAGATCCACAGATCAAGGATATCTTGTCTTCGTTGGGAGTGAATTAGCCCTTC
CAGTCCCCTCTTTTCTTTTAAAAAGTGGCTAAGATCTACAGCTGCCTTGTAAGTCATTGGTCTTAAAGGT
ACCTGAGGTGTGACTGGAAAACCCACCTCCTCCTCCTCTTGTGCTTCTAGCCAGGCACAATCAGCATTGG
TAGCTGCTGTATTGCTACTTGTGATTGCTCCATGTTTTTCTAGGTCTCGACTGCAGAATTAATTCCAGGC
GGGGAGGCGGCCCAAAGGGAGATCCGACTCGTCTGAGGGCGAAGGCGAAGACGCGGAAGAGGCCGCAGAG
CCGGCAGCAGGCCGCGGGAAGGAAGGTCCGCTGGATTGAGGGCCGAAGGGACGTAGCAGAAGGACGTCCC
GCGCAGAATCCAGGTGGCAACACAGGCGAGCAGCCATGGAAAGGACGTCAGCTTCCCCGACAACACCACG
GAATTGTCAGTGCCCAACAGCCGAGCCCCTGTCCAGCAGCGGGCAAGGCAGGCGGCGATGAGTTCCGCCG
TGGCAATAGGGAGGGGGAAAGCGAAAGTCCCGGAAAGGAGCTGACAGGTGGTGGCAATGCCCCAACCAGT
GGGGGTTGCGTCAGCAAACACAGTGCACACCACGCCACGTTGCCTGACAACGGGCCACAACTCCTCATAA
AGAGACAGCAACCAGGATTTATACAAGGAGGAGAAAATGAAAGCCATACGGGAAGCAATAGCATGATACA
AAGGCATTAAAGCAGCGTATCCACATAGCGTAAAAGGAGCAACATAGTTAAGAATACCAGTCAATCTTTC
ACAAATTTTGTAATCCAGAGGTTGATTGTTCCAGACGCGTCGGGCCCTCTAGACTCGAGTTATTTCTGGC
TGTTGGATGTCTTCTTCGAGTTGTAAAACTCCAACACATCCAGAACAGCCTGCGGGTTTTTCTTCTGCTC
CGACTTAGTGATATTTGATGTCTGAAGCAAGCGGGCCCACTGCTCTGGCATTCCCGTAAACTCCCCTGTG
ACAGCATCAAAACCGACATGAATTGTGTGTTCAAAATCTGAAGGGAGAGAAATCTCTGGCCGCTCTTTCT
CTTTCTTTTTATTTGTTTTATCTCCAGGTAAAATGGATCCGAGCTCAGATCTGAGTCCGGACTTGTACAG
CTCGTCCATGCCCATCACATCGGTAAAGGCCTTTTGCCACTCCTTGAAGTTGAGCTCGGTCTTGGAGTGC
TTGAGCTCCGTCTTACGGAACACGTACATCGGCTGGTTCTTCAGATAGTTAGCCGCCATTGGCTTGGCAA
AGGTGTAGGTGGTCCGCGCAGTGCTCCGGTAGCGCTTGCCATTTCCAGTGGTGTAACTCCACTTAAAGGT
ACTGATGATGGTTTTGTCGTTGGGGTAAGTCTTCTTCGACCTGCACCAGTCCGCAGCGGTCAGCGAGTTG
GTCATCACAGGACCGTCAGCAGGGAAACCAGTCCCCTTCACCTGGGCCTCTCCTTTGATGTGGCTTCCCT
CGTAGGTGTAGCGGTAGTTAACAGTAAGGGAGGCACCATCTTCAAACTGCATTGTGCGATGGACTTGGTA
GCCGGAGCCATCTACCATGGCGGCCTGGAAAGGCGACATCCCGTCAGGGTAGGGCAGGTACTGATGGAAG
CCATACCCGATATGAGGGACCAGAATCCAGGGGGAGAACTGGAGGTCACCCTTGGTGGACTTCAGGTTTA
ACTCCTCATAACCATCATTTGGATTGCCGGTGCCCTGACCCACCATGTCAAAGTCCACACCGTTGATGGA
GCCAAAGATGTGTAACTCATGTGTCGCTGGGAGAGAGGCCATGTTATCCTCCTCGCCCTTGCTCACCATG
GTGGCACTAGTTAGCGCTAGCGGCGGTCAGCCAGGCGGGCCATTTACCGTAAGTTATGTAACGCGGAACT
CCATATATGGGCTATGAACTAATGACCCCGTAATTGATTACTATTAATAACTATCGATAAACTGGATCTC
TGCTGTCCCTGTAATAAACCCGAAAATTTTGAATTTTTGTAATTTGTTTTTGTAATTCTTTAGTTTGTAT
GTCTGTTGCTATTATGTCTACTATTCTTTCCCCTGCACTGTACCCCCCAATCCCCCCTTTTCTTTTAAAG
GCGATACCGTCGAGATCCGTTCACTAATCGAATGGATCTGTCTCTGTCTCTCTCTCCACCTTCTTCTTCT
ATTCCTTCGGGCCTGTCGGGTCCCCTCGGGGTTGGGAGGTGGGTCTGAAACGATAATGGTGAATATCCCT
GCCTAACTCTATTCACTATAGAAAGTACAGCAAAAACTATTCTTAAACCTACCAAGCCTCCTACTATCAT
TATGAATAATTTTATATACCACAGCCAATTTGTTATGTTAAACCAATTCCACAAACTTGCCCATTTATCT
AATTCCAATAATTCTTGTTCATTCTTTTCTTGCTGGTTTTGCGATTCTTCAATTAAGGAGTGTATTAAGC
TTGTGTAATTGTTAATTTCTCTGTCCCACTCCATCCAGGTCGTGTGATTCCAAATCTGTTCCAGAGATTT
ATTACTCCAACTAGCATTCCAAGGCACAGCAGTGGTGCAAATGAGTTTTCCAGAGCAACCCCAAATCCCC
AGGAGCTGTTGATCCTTTAGGTATCTTTCCACAGCCAGGATTCTTGCCTGGAGCTGCTTGATGCCCCAGA
CTGTGAGTTGCAACAGATGCTGTTGCGCCTCAATAGCCCTCAGCAAATTGTTCTGCTGCTGCACTATACC
AGACAATAATTGTCTGGCCTGTACCGTCAGCGTCATTGACGCTGCGCCCATAGTGCTTCCTGCTGCTCCC
AAGAACCCAAGGAACAAAGCTCCTATTCCCACTGCTCTTTTTTCTCTCTGCACCACTCTTCTCTTTGCCT
TGGTGGGTGCTACTCCTAATGGTTCAATTTTTACTACTTTATATTTATATAATTCACTTCTCCAATTGTC
CCTCATATCTCCTCCTCCAGGTCTGAAGATCAGCGGCCGGCCGCTTGCTGTGCGGTGGTCTTACTTTTGT
TTTGCTCTTCCTCTATCTTGTCTAAAGCTTCCTTGGTGTCTTTTATCTCTATCCTTTGATGCACACAATA
GAGGGTTGCTACTGTATTATATAATGATCTAAGTTCTTCTGATCCTGTCTGAAGGGATGGTTGTAGCTGT
CCCAGTATTTGTCTACAGCCTTCTGATGTTTCTAACAGGCCAGGATTAACTGCGAATCGTTCTAGCTCCC
TGCTTGCCCATACTATATGTTTTAATTTATATTTTTTCTTTCCCCCTGGCCTTAACCGAATTTTTTCCCA
TCGCGATCTAATTCTCCCCCGCTTAATACTGACGCTCTCGCACCCATCTCTCTCCTTCTAGCCTCCGCTA
GTCAAAATTTTTGGCGTACTCACCAGTCGCCGCCCCTCGCCTCTTGCCGTGCGCGCTTCAGCAAGCCGAG
TCCTGCGTCGAGAGAGCTCCTCTGGTTTCCCTTTCGCTTTCAAGTCCCTGTTCGGGCGCCACTGCTAGAG
ATTTTCCACACTGACTAAAAGGGTCTGAGGGATCTCTAGTTACCAGAGTCACACAACAGACGGGCACACA
CTACTTGAAGCACTCAAGGCAAGCTTTATTGAGGCTTAAGCAGTGGGTTCCCTAGTTAGCCAGAGAGCTC
CCAGGCTCAGATCTGGTCTAACCAGAGAGACCCAGTACAGGCAAAAAGCAGCTGCTTATATGCAGGATCT
GAGGGCTCGCCACTCCCCAGTCCCGCCCAGGCCACGCCTCCCTGGAAAGTCCCCAGCGGAAAGTCCCTTG
TAGCAAGCTCGATATCAGCAGTTCTTGAAGTACTCCGGATGCAGCTCTCGGGCCACGTGATGAAATGCTA
GGCGGCTGTCAAACCTCCACTCTAACACTTCTCTCTCCGGGTCATCCATCCCATGCAGGCTCACAGGGTG
TAACAAGCTGGTGTTCTCTCCTTTATTGGCCTCTTCTACCTTATCTGGCTCAACTGGTACTAGCTTGTAG
CACCATCCAAAGGTCAGTGGATATCTGACCCCTGGCCCTGGTGTGTAGTTCTGCTAATCAGGGAAGTAGC
CTTGTGTGTGGTAGATCCACAGATCAAGGATATCTTGTCTTCTTTGGGAGTGAATTAGCCCTTCCAACTA
CTAAGTTTGTAGTACATATTTAACAAATACAATTTCTTTAAAATGAAAATAATTCAGAGGAATCACAGGT
TTAGAGTAAATGAAACCACAGGTAATTGGCAGTGGTAATAGGGTATGGGGTGGGAAGTTTGGGATGATTT
TGGTTAGCTTGAGTTATCCAGTTGATCCAGACATGATAAGATACATTGATGAGTTTGGACAAACCACAAC
TAGAATGCAGTGAAAAAAATGCTTTATTTGTGAAATTTGTGATGCTATTGCTTTATTTGTAACCATTATA
AGCTGCAATAAACAAGTTGATCTCCCGATCCGTCGACGTCAGGTGGCACTTTTCGGGGAAATGTGCGCGG
AACCCCTATTTGTTTATTTTTCTAAATACATTCAAATATGTATCCGCTCATGAGACAATAACCCTGATAA
ATGCTTCAATAATATTGAAAAAGGAAGAGTATGAGTATTCAACATTTCCGTGTCGCCCTTATTCCCTTTT
TTGCGGCATTTTGCCTTCCTGTTTTTGCTCACCCAGAAACGCTGGTGAAAGTAAAAGATGCTGAAGATCA
GTTGGGTGCACGAGTGGGTTACATCGAACTGGATCTCAACAGCGGTAAGATCCTTGAGAGTTTTCGCCCC
GAAGAACGTTTTCCAATGATGAGCACTTTTAAAGTTCTGCTATGTGGCGCGGTATTATCCCGTATTGACG
CCGGGCAAGAGCAACTCGGTCGCCGCATACACTATTCTCAGAATGACTTGGTTGAGTACTCACCAGTCAC
AGAAAAGCATCTTACGGATGGCATGACAGTAAGAGAATTATGCAGTGCTGCCATAACCATGAGTGATAAC
ACTGCGGCCAACTTACTTCTGACAACGATCGGAGGACCGAAGGAGCTAACCGCTTTTTTGCACAACATGG
GGGATCATGTAACTCGCCTTGATCGTTGGGAACCGGAGCTGAATGAAGCCATACCAAACGACGAGCGTGA
CACCACGATGCCTGTAGCAATGGCAACAACGTTGCGCAAACTATTAACTGGCGAACTACTTACTCTAGCT
TCCCGGCAACAATTAATAGACTGGATGGAGGCGGATAAAGTTGCAGGACCACTTCTGCGCTCGGCCCTTC
CGGCTGGCTGGTTTATTGCTGATAAATCTGGAGCCGGTGAGCGTGGGTCTCGCGGTATCATTGCAGCACT
GGGGCCAGATGGTAAGCCCTCCCGTATCGTAGTTATCTACACGACGGGGAGTCAGGCAACTATGGATGAA
CGAAATAGACAGATCGCTGAGATAGGTGCCTCACTGATTAAGCATTGGTAACTGTCAGACCAAGTTTACT
CATATATACTTTAGATTGATTTAAAACTTCATTTTTAATTTAAAAGGATCTAGGTGAAGATCCTTTTTGA
TAATCTCATGACCAAAATCCCTTAACGTGAGTTTTCGTTCCACTGAGCGTCAGACCCCGTAGAAAAGATC
AAAGGATCTTC
Features (pLannotate 1.2.2; 21 found; start..end, strand, type, name):
      1..589     +  rep_origin     ori: high-copy-number ColE1/pMB1/pBR322/pUC origin of replication
    772..864     +  CDS            lacI (fragment): lac repressor; lacI; The lac repressor binds to the lac operator to inhibit transcription in E. coli. This inhibition can be relieved by adding lactose or isopropyl-β-D-thiogalactopyranoside (IPTG).
    877..898     +  protein_bind   CAP binding site: CAP binding activates transcription in the presence of cAMP. E. coli catabolite activator protein
    913..943     +  promoter       lac promoter: promoter for the E. coli lac operon
    951..967     +  protein_bind   lac operator: The lac repressor binds to the lac operator to inhibit transcription in E. coli. This inhibition can be relieved by adding lactose or isopropyl-β-D-thiogalactopyranoside (IPTG). lac repressor encoded by lacI
   1119..1376    -  LTR            5' LTR (truncated): truncated 5' long terminal repeat (LTR) from HIV-1
   1424..1942    -  CDS            nef (fragment): NEF_HV1BR - Experimental evidence at protein level: Swiss-Prot protein existence level 1. Extracellular Nef protein targets CD4(+) T-lymphocytes for apoptosis by interacting with CXCR4 surface receptors (PubMed:14990729). From Human immunodeficiency virus type 1 group M subtype B (isolate BRU/LAI) (HIV-1).
   1959..2547    -  misc_feature   WPRE: woodchuck hepatitis virus posttranscriptional regulatory element
   2550..2852    -  CDS            Pak2 (fragment): PAK2_MOUSE - Experimental evidence at protein level: Swiss-Prot protein existence level 1. Serine/threonine protein kinase that plays a role in a variety of different signaling pathways including cytoskeleton regulation, cell motility, cell cycle progression, apoptosis or proliferation. Acts as downstream effector of the small GTPases CDC42 and RAC1. Activation by the binding of active CDC42 and RAC1 results in a conformational change and a subsequent autophosphorylation on several serine and/or threonine residues. Full-length PAK2 stimulates cell survival and cell growth. Phosphorylates MAPK4
   2862..3569    -  CDS            mNeonGreen: mNeonGreen is a basic (constitutively fluorescent) green/yellow fluorescent protein published in 2013, derived from Branchiostoma lanceolatum. It is reported to be a very rapidly-maturing monomer with moderate acid sensitivity.
   3592..3693    -  enhancer       CMV enhancer (fragment): human cytomegalovirus immediate early enhancer
   3734..3849    -  misc_feature   cPPT/CTS: central polypurine tract and central termination sequence of HIV-1 (lacking the first T)
   3864..3964    -  CDS            Rev (fragment): human immunodeficiency virus 1 (HIV-1) Rev protein; rev; enhances nuclear export of unspliced and incompletely spliced viral mRNAs
   4341..4574    -  misc_feature   RRE: The Rev response element (RRE) of HIV-1 allows for Rev-dependent mRNA export from the nucleus to the cytoplasm.
   4749..5087    -  CDS            HIV-1 gag (fragment): gag protein from human immunodeficiency virus 1; gag
   5071..5196    -  misc_feature   HIV-1 Ψ: packaging signal of human immunodeficiency virus type 1
   5243..5500    -  LTR            5' LTR (truncated): truncated 5' long terminal repeat (LTR) from HIV-1
   5548..5877    -  CDS            nef (fragment): NEF_HV1BR - Experimental evidence at protein level: Swiss-Prot protein existence level 1. Extracellular Nef protein targets CD4(+) T-lymphocytes for apoptosis by interacting with CXCR4 surface receptors (PubMed:14990729). From Human immunodeficiency virus type 1 group M subtype B (isolate BRU/LAI) (HIV-1).
   6044..6178    -  polyA_signal   SV40 poly(A) signal: SV40 polyadenylation signal
   6226..6330    +  promoter       AmpR promoter: bla
   6331..7191    +  CDS            AmpR: β-lactamase; bla; confers resistance to ampicillin, carbenicillin, and related antibiotics
