[The description below was written by a language model from this plasmid's Addgene catalogue record and pLannotate feature annotations shown in this document.]
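Description:
pLVXCMV100-mNeonGreen-PBD is an HIV-1-based lentiviral transfer plasmid built on the pLVX-CMV100 backbone for expressing a fluorescent fusion of mNeonGreen to the p21-binding domain (PBD) of human PAK1. It is propagated in E. coli through a high-copy ColE1/pUC-type origin and selected with ampicillin via the β-lactamase gene. Residual lac promoter/operator sequences from the cloning backbone are also annotated. The feature table shows no mammalian selection marker, so transduced cells would presumably be identified by their green fluorescence.

The viral portion, annotated on the reverse strand, contains two LTR-derived elements flanking the Ψ packaging signal with an adjoining gag fragment. It also carries the Rev response element for nuclear export of the genomic RNA and the cPPT/CTS, which aids nuclear import of the reverse-transcribed genome. Downstream of these lies the expression cassette. A truncated CMV promoter, detected only as a roughly 100 bp fragment of the CMV enhancer, drives mNeonGreen fused at the N terminus of PAK1 residues 57–141, followed by a WPRE to enhance transcript stability and expression. The annotation software labels the PBD segment as a mouse Pak2 fragment. This most likely reflects homology among PAK-family GTPase-binding domains, since the catalogue entry gives the insert as human PAK1.

The PAK1 PBD binds the active, GTP-loaded forms of Rac1 and Cdc42, so the fusion can serve as a live-cell localisation reporter for these GTPases. A shortened CMV promoter generally gives weaker expression, which would limit interference with endogenous signalling, though the record does not state this rationale. The associated publication concerns merlin–Rac antagonism in proliferative signalling.
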