Addgene plasmid #241366: pLVXCMV100-mNeonGreen-PBD
Purpose: Lentiviral expression of mNeonGreen-tagged PAK1 p21-binding domain (PBD)
Depositing lab: Gaudenz Danuser. Depositing organization: University of Texas Southwestern Medical Center. Publication: Morphological control of merlin-Rac antagonism in proliferation-promoting signaling. Weiss BG, Keth JM, Bhatt K, Doyal M, Hahn KM, Noh J, Isogai T, Danuser G. Sci Signal. 2025 May 20;18(887):eadk0922. doi: 10.1126/scisignal.adk0922. Epub 2025 May 20. PubMed 40392939.
Backbone
  Vector backbone: PLVX-CMV100
  Vector type: Lentiviral
Growth in bacteria
  Bacterial resistance: Ampicillin, 100 μg/mL
  Growth temperature: 37°C
  Growth strain: NEB Stable
  Copy number: High Copy
Gene/Insert
  Gene/Insert name: Pak1 fragment
  Species: H. sapiens (human)
  Mutation: aa 57-141
  Entrez Gene: PAK1 (a.k.a. IDDMSSD, PAKalpha, alpha-PAK, p65-PAK)
  Promoter: Truncated CMV promoter
  Tag / fusion protein: mNeonGreen (N terminal on insert)
  Cloning method: Gibson Cloning
Terms and licenses: Academic/Nonprofit Terms; Industry Terms: Not Available to Industry
How to cite: pLVXCMV100-mNeonGreen-PBD was a gift from Gaudenz Danuser (Addgene plasmid # 241366 ; http://n2t.net/addgene:241366 ; RRID:Addgene_241366)
